Addgene plasmid #99794: pHI-Smp_141700
Purpose: Expresses S. mansoni hypothetical protein Smp_141700
Depositing lab: Phillip Newmark.
Backbone
  Vector backbone: pJC53.2
  Vector type: Bacterial Expression
Growth in bacteria
  Bacterial resistance: Kanamycin, 50 μg/mL
  Growth temperature: 37°C
  Growth strain: DH5alpha
  Copy number: Unknown
Gene/Insert
  Gene/Insert name: hypothetical protein
  Cloning method: Restriction Enzyme; 5′ cloning site unknown (unknown if destroyed); 3′ cloning site unknown (unknown if destroyed)
Terms and licenses: Academic/Nonprofit Terms; Industry Terms: Not Available to Industry
Depositor comments: Addgene Note: These plasmids were generated for in vitro transcription and may not be suitable for overexpression studies. The inserts were amplified from cDNA and may differ from NCBI reference sequences.
How to cite: pHI-Smp_141700 was a gift from Phillip Newmark (Addgene plasmid # 99794)
