[The description below was written by a language model from this plasmid's Addgene catalogue record and pLannotate feature annotations shown in this document.]
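Description:
pHI-Smp_141700 is a small bacterial plasmid (about 3.95 kb) built on the pJC53.2 backbone that carries a cDNA fragment from the blood fluke Schistosoma mansoni corresponding to the hypothetical protein Smp_141700. Although it is catalogued as a bacterial expression vector, the depositor notes state that plasmids of this series were made as templates for in vitro transcription and may not be suitable for overexpression. The insert was amplified from cDNA, so it may differ from the reference sequence. The restriction sites used for cloning are not recorded.

The feature table matches this purpose. The cloning region, roughly 700 bp between the annotated promoters, has no annotated feature of its own and presumably holds the insert. On one side it is flanked by T7 and SP6 promoters, and on the other by T3 and T7 promoters that face inward on the opposite strand. A T7 terminator sits outside each promoter pair. With this convergent layout, SP6 or T3 polymerase can produce a single-stranded transcript of either orientation, for example sense or antisense riboprobes. T7 polymerase can transcribe both strands from the same template, which yields complementary RNAs that anneal into double-stranded RNA. The record does not name a specific downstream application.

The plasmid replicates in E. coli from a high-copy ColE1/pUC-type origin. The catalogue lists kanamycin selection, which is provided by the neo (nptII) gene. An adjacent β-lactamase (AmpR) coding sequence is also annotated, with only a fragment of its own promoter detected. Short fragments of an M13 origin and of Tn5 transposase are also annotated; these appear to be leftovers from backbone construction with no functional role.
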