Features (pLannotate 1.2.2; 12 found; start..end, strand, type, name):
      1..48      -  terminator     T7 terminator: transcription terminator for bacteriophage T7 RNA polymerase
     62..80      +  promoter       T7 promoter: promoter for bacteriophage T7 RNA polymerase
     84..102     +  promoter       SP6 promoter: promoter for bacteriophage SP6 RNA polymerase
    829..847     -  promoter       T3 promoter: promoter for bacteriophage T3 RNA polymerase
    851..869     -  promoter       T7 promoter: promoter for bacteriophage T7 RNA polymerase
    883..930     +  terminator     T7 terminator: transcription terminator for bacteriophage T7 RNA polymerase
    937..1003    +  rep_origin     M13 ori (fragment): M13 bacteriophage origin of replication; arrow indicates direction of (+) strand synthesis
   1006..1305    +  CDS            tnpA (fragment): TN5P_ECOLX - Also known as tnp. Experimental evidence at protein level: Swiss-Prot protein existence level 1. Mediates transposition of transposon Tn5 by a 'cut and paste' mechanism. First, the monomeric transposase binds the 19 bp inverted DNA repeats flanking the transposon. Then, dimerization of the DNA- bound transposase creates a synaptic DNA complex. After nicking of the first DNA strand, excision of the transposon proceeds through a series of intermediates. The transposase then mediates the insertion of the transposon at a new site by strand transfer. The activity of the wild- type tran
   1337..2128    +  CDS            neo: KKA2_KLEPN - Also known as kan, nptII. Experimental evidence at protein level: Swiss-Prot protein existence level 1. Resistance to kanamycin, neomycin, paromomycin, ribostamycin, butirosin and gentamicin B. From Klebsiella pneumoniae.
   2132..2148    +  promoter       AmpR promoter (fragment): bla
   2149..3009    +  CDS            AmpR: β-lactamase; bla; confers resistance to ampicillin, carbenicillin, and related antibiotics
   3180..3768    +  rep_origin     ori: high-copy-number ColE1/pMB1/pBR322/pUC origin of replication
>Addgene plasmid #99794 | pHI-Smp_141700 | addgene full sequence | sequence record 194762 | Addgene NGS Result
CAAAAAACCCCTCAAGACCCGTTTAGAGGCCCCAAGGGGTTATGCTAGGCGCGCCGGATCCTAATACGAC
TCACTATAGGGAGATTTAGGTGACACTATAGAAGTGACCTTAATTCGCAATTGAAGGTTGCCTTTATGAG
CACCATCTAGCCGATTGGGAGGAAGTAAACAAGCATTTCAATAGTCCATTTGAGCTGATATTGAATTTAC
TGCATAAAGCGGCATCGGAACTACAACCATCAGTGACTTGGAACTGTAGATCAAGACTACCTATATCCGA
ATTATTTCTAAGACGACGAGTAATAAAAGCTTTGACCCATATCGCAGACTTAGCTCATATAAATCTTTTG
GATGTAGCCAAACATATCATGGTCAATCGATTAAAACTTCCGTCTTGTATATTTATGAACGGGGATCTAA
GCGAAAGTTCCATAACAAATCGAAGCTTATTATTAGATATGACTACCGAGTGTGGTGAATTTTCTCCAAA
CGATATCAGCTTTAATGCTACCATGTGTCAGCCACAATTCAACAATGTCAAAATACTCGAAAATCAAGAA
TCTAACCAGTCAGAACCTAAACAGGAAGATTTCATGTTAGTGGAGCTTCTTCTTCAGCAGATAGAATTAA
AACAGGAATTGCTCCCTGTTCTCGAATTCTTTGTCTTCAATGGCACTCCAGACCAGTATATTTCTGCAAG
ATGGCGTGCGGCTCGTTGTATCTTACGTTGTCAGTGTGGTCTTATACTACGACCTAAACTATCACTTAGT
GAACTGCGCTCTACGTTACTACGTCTGTCCACACTGGCTTCTTGTCCCACAAGGTCTCCCTTTAGTGAGG
GTTAATTCTCCCTATAGTGAGTCGTATTAGGATCCGGCGCGCCTAGCATAACCCCTTGGGGCCTCTAAAC
GGGTCTTGAGGGGTTTTTTGACGCGTCGATTTCGGCCTATTGGTTAAAAAATGAGCTGATTTAACAAAAA
TTTAACGCGAATTTTAACAAAATTCAGGGCGCAAGGGCTGCTAAAGGAAGCGGAACACGTAGAAAGCCAG
TCCGCAGAAACGGTGCTGACCCCGGATGAATGTCAGCTACTGGGCTATCTGGACAAGGGAAAACGCAAGC
GCAAAGAGAAAGCAGGTAGCTTGCAGTGGGCTTACATGGCGATAGCTAGACTGGGCGGTTTTATGGACAG
CAAGCGAACCGGAATTGCCAGCTGGGGCGCCCTCTGGTAAGGTTGGGAAGCCCTGCAAAGTAAACTGGAT
GGCTTTCTTGCCGCCAATGATCTGATGGCGCAGGGGATCAAGATCTGATCAAGAGACAGGATGAGGATCG
TTTCGCATGATTGAACAAGATGGATTGCACGCAGGTTCTCCGGCCGCTTGGGTGGAGAGGCTATTCGGCT
ATGACTGGGCACAACAGACAATCGGCTGCTCTGATGCCGCCGTGTTCCGGCTGTCAGCGCAGGGGCGCCC
GGTTCTTTTTGTCAAGACCGACCTGTCCGGTGCCCTGAATGAACTGCAGGACGAGGCAGCGCGGCTATCG
TGGCTGGCCACGACGGGCGTTCCTTGCGCAGCTGTGCTCGACGTTGTCACTGAAGCGGGAAGGGACTGGC
TGCTATTGGGCGAAGTGCCGGGGCAGGATCTCCTGTCATCCCACCTTGCTCCTGCCGAGAAAGTATCCAT
CATGGCTGATGCAATGCGGCGGCTGCATACGCTTGATCCGGCTACCTGCCCATTCGACCACCAAGCGAAA
CATCGCATCGAGCGAGCACGTACTCGGATGGAAGCCGGTCTTGTCGATCAGGATGATCTGGACGAAGAGC
ATCAGGGGCTCGCGCCAGCCGAACTGTTCGCCAGGCTCAAGGCGCGCATGCCCGACGGCGAGGATCTCGT
CGTGACCCATGGCGATGCCTGCTTGCCGAATATCATGGTGGAAAATGGCCGCTTTTCTGGATTCATCGAC
TGTGGCCGGCTGGGTGTGGCGGACCGCTATCAGGACATAGCGTTGGCTACCCGTGATATTGCTGAAGAGC
TTGGCGGCGAATGGGCTGACCGCTTCCTCGTGCTTTACGGTATCGCCGCTCCCGATTCGCAGCGCATCGC
CTTCTATCGCCTTCTTGACGAGTTCTTCTGAATTGAAAAAGGAAGAGTATGAGTATTCAACATTTCCGTG
TCGCCCTTATTCCCTTTTTTGCGGCATTTTGCCTTCCTGTTTTTGCTCACCCAGAAACGCTGGTGAAAGT
AAAAGATGCTGAAGATCAGTTGGGTGCACGAGTGGGTTACATCGAACTGGATCTCAACAGCGGTAAGATC
CTTGAGAGTTTTCGCCCCGAAGAACGTTTTCCAATGATGAGCACTTTTAAAGTTCTGCTATGTGGCGCGG
TATTATCCCGTATTGACGCCGGGCAAGAGCAACTCGGTCGCCGCATACACTATTCTCAGAATGACTTGGT
TGAGTACTCACCAGTCACAGAAAAGCATCTTACGGATGGCATGACAGTAAGAGAATTATGCAGTGCTGCC
ATAACCATGAGTGATAACACTGCGGCCAACTTACTTCTGACAACGATCGGAGGACCGAAGGAGCTAACCG
CTTTTTTGCACAACATGGGGGATCATGTAACTCGCCTTGATCGTTGGGAACCGGAGCTGAATGAAGCCAT
ACCAAACGACGAGCGTGACACCACGATGCCTGTAGCAATGGCAACAACGTTGCGCAAACTATTAACTGGC
GAACTACTTACTCTAGCTTCCCGGCAACAATTAATAGACTGGATGGAGGCGGATAAAGTTGCAGGACCAC
TTCTGCGCTCGGCCCTTCCGGCTGGCTGGTTTATTGCTGATAAATCTGGAGCCGGTGAGCGTGGGTCTCG
CGGTATCATTGCAGCACTGGGGCCAGATGGTAAGCCCTCCCGTATCGTAGTTATCTACACGACGGGGAGC
CAGGCAACTATGGATGAACGAAATAGACAGATCGCTGAGATAGGTGCCTCACTGATTAAGCATTGGTAAC
TGTCAGACCAAGTTTACTCATATATACTTTAGATTGATTTAAAACTTCATTTTTAATTTAAAAGGATCTA
GGTGAAGATCCTTTTTGATAATCTCATGACCAAAATCCCTTAACGTGAGTTTTCGTTCCACTGAGCGTCA
GACCCCGTAGAAAAGATCAAAGGATCTTCTTGAGATCCTTTTTTTCTGCGCGTAATCTGCTGCTTGCAAA
CAAAAAAACCACCGCTACCAGCGGTGGTTTGTTTGCCGGATCAAGAGCTACCAACTCTTTTTCCGAAGGT
AACTGGCTTCAGCAGAGCGCAGATACCAAATACTGTTCTTCTAGTGTAGCCGTAGTTAGGCCACCACTTC
AAGAACTCTGTAGCACCGCCTACATACCTCGCTCTGCTAATCCTGTTACCAGTGGCTGCTGCCAGTGGCG
ATAAGTCGTGTCTTACCGGGTTGGACTCAAGACGATAGTTACCGGATAAGGCGCAGCGGTCGGGCTGAAC
GGGGGGTTCGTGCACACAGCCCAGCTTGGAGCGAACGACCTACACCGAACTGAGATACCTACAGCGTGAG
CTATGAGAAAGCGCCACGCTTCCCGAAGGGAGAAAGGCGGACAGGTATCCGGTAAGCGGCAGGGTCGGAA
CAGGAGAGCGCACGAGGGAGCTTCCAGGGGGAAACGCCTGGTATCTTTATAGTCCTGTCGGGTTTCGCCA
CCTCTGACTTGAGCGTCGATTTTTGTGATGCTCGTCAGGGGGGCGGAGCCTATGGAAAAACGCCAGCAAC
GCGGCCTTTTTACGGTTCCTGGCCTTTTGCTGGCCTTTTGCTCACATGTTCTTTCCTGCGTTATCCCCTG
ATTCTGTGGATAACCGTATTACCGCCTTTGAGTGAGCTGATACCGCTCGCCGCAGCCGAACGACCGAGCG
CAGCGAGTCAGTGAGCGAGGAAGCACGCGT
